Addgene plasmid #46908: pRK5-EGFP-Tau P301L
Purpose: expresses EGFP tagged Tau P301L in mammalian cells
Depositing lab: Karen Ashe. Depositing organization: University of Minnesota. Publication: Tau mislocalization to dendritic spines mediates synaptic dysfunction independently of neurodegeneration. Hoover BR, Reed MN, Su J, Penrod RD, Kotilinek LA, Grant MK, Pitstick R, Carlson GA, Lanier LM, Yuan LL, Ashe KH, Liao D. Neuron. 2010 Dec 22;68(6):1067-81. doi: 10.1016/j.neuron.2010.11.030. PubMed 21172610.
Backbone
  Vector backbone: pRK5
  Backbone manufacturer: Clontech
  Vector type: Mammalian Expression
Growth in bacteria
  Bacterial resistance: Ampicillin, 100 μg/mL
  Growth temperature: 37°C
  Growth strain: DH5alpha
  Copy number: Unknown
Gene/Insert
  Gene/Insert name: Tau P301L (alt names: Tau; microtubule-associated protein tau; MAPT)
  Species: H. sapiens (human)
  Mutation: P301L
  Entrez Gene: MAPT (a.k.a. DDPAC, FTD1, FTDP-17, MAPTL, MSTD, MTBT1, MTBT2, PPND, PPP1R103, TAU, Tau-PHF6, tau-40)
  Promoter: CMV
  Tag / fusion protein: EGFP (N terminal on insert)
  Cloning method: Restriction Enzyme; 5′ cloning site Cla1 (not destroyed); 3′ cloning site SalI (not destroyed)
  Sequencing primers: 5′ SP6; 3′ SV40pA-R
Terms and licenses: Academic/Nonprofit Terms; Industry Terms: Not Available to Industry
Depositor comments: WT htau construct (Addgene plasmid 46904) was used as a template to make mutations and contains human four-repeat tau lacking the N-terminal sequences (4R0N) and contains exons 1, 4 and 5, 7, and 9–13, intron 13, and exon 14.
How to cite: pRK5-EGFP-Tau P301L was a gift from Karen Ashe (Addgene plasmid # 46908 ; http://n2t.net/addgene:46908 ; RRID:Addgene_46908)
