[The description below was written by a language model from this plasmid's Addgene catalogue record and pLannotate feature annotations shown in this document.]
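Description:
pRK5-EGFP-Tau P301L is a mammalian expression plasmid of about 6.5 kb, built on the pRK5 backbone, that produces human microtubule-associated protein tau (MAPT) carrying the P301L substitution, fused at its N terminus to EGFP. It is propagated in E. coli through a high-copy ColE1/pUC-type origin and selected with ampicillin via the β-lactamase gene and its own promoter. The backbone also carries an M13 phage origin for single-stranded DNA production. Short remnants of lac, rop, bom and lacZα sequences are annotated as well and appear to be cloning-history fragments rather than functional parts.

The expression cassette is driven by the human cytomegalovirus immediate-early enhancer and promoter, followed by a fragment of CMV intron A and an SP6 phage promoter that doubles as a sequencing primer site. A short annotated fragment resembling an immunoglobulin heavy-chain signal sequence lies just upstream of EGFP; the record gives no indication that it is a functional secretion signal. The EGFP and tau coding sequences follow, and an SV40 polyadenylation signal terminates the transcript. An SV40 enhancer/early promoter region spans the numbering origin of the sequence.

According to the depositor, the tau insert was cloned between ClaI and SalI sites and derives from a wild-type template encoding the four-repeat isoform lacking the N-terminal inserts (4R0N). The record describes the plasmid's purpose as expressing fluorescently tagged mutant tau in mammalian cells. The associated publication concerns tau mislocalization to dendritic spines and synaptic dysfunction, so the construct suits live or fixed imaging of tau distribution in transfected cells alongside wild-type and other mutant versions.
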