Features (pLannotate 1.2.2; 21 found; start..end, strand, type, name):
    181..315     -  polyA_signal   SV40 poly(A) signal: SV40 polyadenylation signal
    351..1496    -  CDS            MAPT (fragment): TAU_SPECI - Experimental evidence at protein level: Swiss-Prot protein existence level 1. Promotes microtubule assembly and stability, and might be involved in the establishment and maintenance of neuronal polarity. The C-terminus binds axonal microtubules while the N-terminus binds neural plasma membrane components, suggesting that tau functions as a linker protein between both. Axonal polarity is predetermined by tau localization (in the neuronal cell) in the domain of the cell body defined by the centrosome. The short isoforms allow plasticity of the cytoskeleton whereas the longer isoforms
   1503..2219    -  CDS            EGFP: EGFP is a basic (constitutively fluorescent) green fluorescent protein published in 1996, derived from Aequorea victoria. It is reported to be a rapidly-maturing weak dimer with moderate acid sensitivity.
   2260..2297    -  CDS            IgH signal sequence (fragment): signal sequence from the mouse immunoglobulin heavy chain variable region
   2301..2319    -  promoter       SP6 promoter: promoter for bacteriophage SP6 RNA polymerase
   2371..2414    -  intron         CMV intron (fragment): modified intron A from human cytomegalovirus
   2550..2753    -  promoter       CMV promoter: human cytomegalovirus (CMV) immediate early promoter
   2754..3133    -  enhancer       CMV enhancer: human cytomegalovirus immediate early enhancer
   3186..3202    -  protein_bind   lac operator: The lac repressor binds to the lac operator to inhibit transcription in E. coli. This inhibition can be relieved by adding lactose or isopropyl-β-D-thiogalactopyranoside (IPTG). lac repressor encoded by lacI
   3210..3240    -  promoter       lac promoter: promoter for the E. coli lac operon
   3255..3276    -  protein_bind   CAP binding site: CAP binding activates transcription in the presence of cAMP. E. coli catabolite activator protein
   3289..3381    -  CDS            lacI (fragment): lac repressor; lacI; The lac repressor binds to the lac operator to inhibit transcription in E. coli. This inhibition can be relieved by adding lactose or isopropyl-β-D-thiogalactopyranoside (IPTG).
   3564..4152    -  rep_origin     ori: high-copy-number ColE1/pMB1/pBR322/pUC origin of replication
   4323..5183    -  CDS            AmpR: β-lactamase; bla; confers resistance to ampicillin, carbenicillin, and related antibiotics
   5184..5288    -  promoter       AmpR promoter: bla
   5383..5418    +  CDS            rop (fragment): Rop protein, which maintains plasmids at low copy number; rop
   5520..5569    +  misc_feature   bom (fragment): basis of mobility region from pBR322
   5645..6025    -  rep_origin     M13 ori (sequence partly withheld): M13 bacteriophage origin of replication; arrow indicates direction of (+) strand synthesis
   6044..6095    +  misc_feature   bom (fragment): basis of mobility region from pBR322
   6101..6255    -  CDS            lacZα (fragment): LacZα fragment of β-galactosidase; lacZ fragment
   6274..112     -  promoter       SV40 promoter (across the origin): SV40 enhancer and early promoter
>Addgene plasmid #46908 | pRK5-EGFP-Tau P301L | addgene full sequence | sequence record 372929 | Addgene NGS Result
GGTTGCTGACTAATTGAGATGCATGCTTTGCATACTTCTGCCTGCTGGGGAGCCTGGGGACTTTCCACAC
CCTAACTGACACACATTCCACAGCTGGTTCTTTCCGCCTCAGAAGGTACCTAACCAAGTTCCTCTTTCAG
AGGTTATTTCAGGCCATGGTGCTGCGCCGAATTAATTCCCGATCCAGACATGATAAGATACATTGATGAG
TTTGGACAAACCACAACTAGAATGCAGTGAAAAAAATGCTTTATTTGTGAAATTTGTGATGCTATTGCTT
TATTTGTAACCATTATAAGCTGCAATAAACAAGTTGGGCCATGGCGGCCAAGCTTCTGCAGGTCGACTCA
CAAACCCTGCTTGGCCAGGGAGGCAGACACCTCGTCAGCTAGCGTGGCGAGCTGGGGCGAGTCTACCATG
TCGATGCTGCCGGTGGAGGAGACATTGCTGAGATGCCGTGGAGACGTGTCCCCAGACACCACTGGCGACT
TGTACACGATCTCCGCCCCGTGGTCTGTCTTGGCTTTGGCGTTCTCGCGGAAGGTCAGCTTGTGGGTTTC
AATCTTTTTATTTCCTCCGCCAGGGACGTGGGTGATATTGTCCAGGGACCCAATCTTCGACTGGACTCTG
TCCTTGAAGTCAAGCTTCTCAGATTTTACTTCCACCTGGCCACCTCCTGGTTTATGATGGATGTTGCCTA
ATGAGCCACACTTGGAGGTCACCTTGCTCAGGTCAACTGGTTTGTAGACTATTTGCACACTGCCGCCTCC
CAGGACGTGTTTGATATTATCCTTTGAGCCACACTTGGACTGGACGTTGCTAAGATCCAGCTTCTTATTA
ATTATCTGCACCTTCCCGCCTCCCGGCTGGTGCTTCAGGTTCTCAGTGGAGCCGATCTTGGACTTGACAT
TCTTCAGGTCTGGCATGGGCACGGGGGCTGTCTGCAGGCGGCTCTTGGCGGAAGACGGCGACTTGGGTGG
AGTACGGACCACTGCCACCTTCTTGGGCTCCCGGGTGGGTGGGGTTGGAAGGGACGGGGTGCGGGAGCGG
CTGCCGGGAGTGCCTGGGGAGCCGGGGCTGCTGTAGCCGCTGCGATCCCCTGATTTTGGAGGTTCACCAG
AGCTGGGTGGTGTCTTTGGAGCGGGCGGGGTTTTTGCTGGAATCCTGGTGGCGTTGGCCTGGCCCTTCTG
GCCTGGAGGGGCTGCTCCCCGCGGTGTGGCGATCTTCGTTTTACCATCAGCCCCCTTGGCTTTTTTGTCA
TCGCTTCCAGTCCCGTCTTTGCTTTTACTGACCATGCGAGCTTGGGTCACGTGACCAGCAGCTTCGTCTT
CCAGGCTGGGGGTGTCTCCAATGCCTGCTTCTTCAGCTTTCAGGCCAGCGTCCGTGTCACCCTCTTGGTC
TTGGTGCATGGTGTAGCCCCCCTGATCTTTCCTGTCCCCCAACCCGTACGTCCCAGCGTGATCTTCCATC
ACTTCGAACTCCTGGCGGGGCTCAGCGGATCCCTTGTACAGCTCGTCCATGCCGAGAGTGATCCCGGCGG
CGGTCACGAACTCCAGCAGGACCATGTGATCGCGCTTCTCGTTGGGGTCTTTGCTCAGGGCGGACTGGGT
GCTCAGGTAGTGGTTGTCGGGCAGCAGCACGGGGCCGTCGCCGATGGGGGTGTTCTGCTGGTAGTGGTCG
GCGAGCTGCACGCTGCCGTCCTCGATGTTGTGGCGGATCTTGAAGTTCACCTTGATGCCGTTCTTCTGCT
TGTCGGCCATGATATAGACGTTGTGGCTGTTGTAGTTGTACTCCAGCTTGTGCCCCAGGATGTTGCCGTC
CTCCTTGAAGTCGATGCCCTTCAGCTCGATGCGGTTCACCAGGGTGTCGCCCTCGAACTTCACCTCGGCG
CGGGTCTTGTAGTTGCCGTCGTCCTTGAAGAAGATGGTGCGCTCCTGGACGTAGCCTTCGGGCATGGCGG
ACTTGAAGAAGTCGTGCTGCTTCATGTGGTCGGGGTAGCGGCTGAAGCACTGCACGCCGTAGGTCAGGGT
GGTCACGAGGGTGGGCCAGGGCACGGGCAGCTTGCCGGTGGTGCAGATGAACTTCAGGGTCAGCTTGCCG
TAGGTGGCATCGCCCTCGCCCTCGCCGGACACGCTGAACTTGTGGCCGTTTACGTCGCCGTCCAGCTCGA
CCAGGATGGGCACCACCCCGGTGAACAGCTCCTCGCCCTTGCTCACCATGGTGGCGACCATCGATAGAAC
CGAGGTGCAGTTGGACCTGGGAGTGGACACCTGTGGAGAGAAAGGCAAAGTGGATGTTATTCTATAGTGT
CACCTAAATCGTATGTGTATGATACATAAGGTTATGTATTAATTGTAGCCGCGTTCTAACGAAGCCAAGG
GGGTGGGCCTATAGACTCTATAGGCGGTACTTACGTCACTCTTGGCACGGGGAATCCGCGTTCCAATGCA
CCGTTCCCGGCCGCGGAGGCTGGATCGGTCCCGGTGTCTTCTATGGAGGTCAAAACAGCGTGGATGGCGT
CTCCAGGCGATCTGACGGTTCACTAAACGAGCTCTGCTTATATAGACCTCCCACCGTACACGCCTACCGC
CCATTTGCGTCAATGGGGCGGAGTTGTTACGACATTTTGGAAAGTCCCGTTGATTTTGGTGCCAAAACAA
ACTCCCATTGACGTCAATGGGGTGGAGACTTGGAAATCCCCGTGAGTCAAACCGCTATCCACGCCCATTG
ATGTACTGCCAAAACCGCATCACCATGGTAATAGCGATGACTAATACGTAGATGTACTGCCAAGTAGGAA
AGTCCCATAAGGTCATGTACTGGGCATAATGCCAGGCGGGCCATTTACCGTCATTGACGTCAATAGGGGG
CGTACTTGGCATATGATACACTTGATGTACTGCCAAGTGGGCAGTTTACCGTAAATACTCCACCCATTGA
CGTCAATGGAAAGTCCCTATTGGCGTTACTATGGGAACATACGTCATTATTGACGTCAATGGGCGGGGGT
CGTTGGGCGGTCAGCCAGGCGGGCCATTTACCGTAAGTTATGTAACGCGGAACTCCATATATGGGCTATG
AACTAATGACCCCGTAATTGATTACTATTAATAACTAGTCAATAATCAATGTCGGGCGAGCTCGAATTAA
TTCGTAATCATGTCATAGCTGTTTCCTGTGTGAAATTGTTATCCGCTCACAATTCCACACAACATACGAG
CCGGAAGCATAAAGTGTAAAGCCTGGGGTGCCTAATGAGTGAGCTAACTCACATTAATTGCGTTGCGCTC
ACTGCCCGCTTTCCAGTCGGGAAACCTGTCGTGCCAGCTGCATTAATGAATCGGCCAACGCGCGGGGAGA
GGCGGTTTGCGTATTGGGCGCTCTTCCGCTTCCTCGCTCACTGACTCGCTGCGCTCGGTCGTTCGGCTGC
GGCGAGCGGTATCAGCTCACTCAAAGGCGGTAATACGGTTATCCACAGAATCAGGGGATAACGCAGGAAA
GAACATGTGAGCAAAAGGCCAGCAAAAGGCCAGGAACCGTAAAAAGGCCGCGTTGCTGGCGTTTTTCCAT
AGGCTCCGCCCCCCTGACGAGCATCACAAAAATCGACGCTCAAGTCAGAGGTGGCGAAACCCGACAGGAC
TATAAAGATACCAGGCGTTTCCCCCTGGAAGCTCCCTCGTGCGCTCTCCTGTTCCGACCCTGCCGCTTAC
CGGATACCTGTCCGCCTTTCTCCCTTCGGGAAGCGTGGCGCTTTCTCATAGCTCACGCTGTAGGTATCTC
AGTTCGGTGTAGGTCGTTCGCTCCAAGCTGGGCTGTGTGCACGAACCCCCCGTTCAGCCCGACCGCTGCG
CCTTATCCGGTAACTATCGTCTTGAGTCCAACCCGGTAAGACACGACTTATCGCCACTGGCAGCAGCCAC
TGGTAACAGGATTAGCAGAGCGAGGTATGTAGGCGGTGCTACAGAGTTCTTGAAGTGGTGGCCTAACTAC
GGCTACACTAGAAGAACAGTATTTGGTATCTGCGCTCTGCTGAAGCCAGTTACCTTCGGAAAAAGAGTTG
GTAGCTCTTGATCCGGCAAACAAACCACCGCTGGTAGCGGTGGTTTTTTTGTTTGCAAGCAGCAGATTAC
GCGCAGAAAAAAAGGATCTCAAGAAGATCCTTTGATCTTTTCTACGGGGTCTGACGCTCAGTGGAACGAA
AACTCACGTTAAGGGATTTTGGTCATGAGATTATCAAAAAGGATCTTCACCTAGATCCTTTTAAATTAAA
AATGAAGTTTTAAATCAATCTAAAGTATATATGAGTAAACTTGGTCTGACAGTTACCAATGCTTAATCAG
TGAGGCACCTATCTCAGCGATCTGTCTATTTCGTTCATCCATAGTTGCCTGACTCCCCGTCGTGTAGATA
ACTACGATACGGGAGGGCTTACCATCTGGCCCCAGTGCTGCAATGATACCGCGAGACCCACGCTCACCGG
CTCCAGATTTATCAGCAATAAACCAGCCAGCCGGAAGGGCCGAGCGCAGAAGTGGTCCTGCAACTTTATC
CGCCTCCATCCAGTCTATTAATTGTTGCCGGGAAGCTAGAGTAAGTAGTTCGCCAGTTAATAGTTTGCGC
AACGTTGTTGCCATTGCTACAGGCATCGTGGTGTCACGCTCGTCGTTTGGTATGGCTTCATTCAGCTCCG
GTTCCCAACGATCAAGGCGAGTTACATGATCCCCCATGTTGTGCAAAAAAGCGGTTAGCTCCTTCGGTCC
TCCGATCGTTGTCAGAAGTAAGTTGGCCGCAGTGTTATCACTCATGGTTATGGCAGCACTGCATAATTCT
CTTACTGTCATGCCATCCGTAAGATGCTTTTCTGTGACTGGTGAGTACTCAACCAAGTCATTCTGAGAAT
AGTGTATGCGGCGACCGAGTTGCTCTTGCCCGGCGTCAATACGGGATAATACCGCGCCACATAGCAGAAC
TTTAAAAGTGCTCATCATTGGAAAACGTTCTTCGGGGCGAAAACTCTCAAGGATCTTACCGCTGTTGAGA
TCCAGTTCGATGTAACCCACTCGTGCACCCAACTGATCTTCAGCATCTTTTACTTTCACCAGCGTTTCTG
GGTGAGCAAAAACAGGAAGGCAAAATGCCGCAAAAAAGGGAATAAGGGCGACACGGAAATGTTGAATACT
CATACTCTTCCTTTTTCAATATTATTGAAGCATTTATCAGGGTTATTGTCTCATGAGCGGATACATATTT
GAATGTATTTAGAAAAATAAACAAATAGGGGTTCCGCGCACATTTCCCCGAAAAGTGCCACCTGACGTCT
AAGAAACCATTATTATCATGACATTAACCTATAAAAATAGGCGTATCACGAGGCCCTTTCGTCTCGCGCG
TTTCGGTGATGACGGTGAAAACCTCTGACACATGCAGCTCCCGGAGACGGTCACAGCTTGTCTGTAAGCG
GATGCCGGGAGCAGACAAGCCCGTCAGGGCGCGTCAGCGGGTGTTGGCGGGTGTCGGGGCTGGCTTAACT
ATGCGGCATCAGAGCAGATTGTACTGAGAGTGCACCATAAAATTGTAAACGTTAATATTTTGTTAAAATT
CGCGTTAAATTTTTGTTAAATCAGCTCATTTTTTAACCAATAGGCCGAAATCGGCAAAATCCCTTATAAA
TCAAAAGAATAGCCCGAGATAGGGT
[37 nt withheld, positions 5696-5732]
AAAGAACGTGGACTCCAACGTCAAAGG
[141 nt withheld, positions 5760-5900]
G
[142 nt withheld, positions 5902-6043]
TATGCGGTGTGAAATACCGCACAGATGCGTAAGGAGAAAATACCGCATCAGGCGCCATTCGCCATTCAGG
CTGCGCAACTGTTGGGAAGGGCGATCGGTGCGGGCCTCTTCGCTATTACGCCAGCTGGCGAAAGGGGGAT
GTGCTGCAAGGCGATTAAGTTGGGTAACGCCAGGGTTTTCCCAGTCACGACGTTGTAAAACGACGGCCAG
TGCCAAGCTGTTAACAGCTTTTTGCAAAAGCCTAGGCCTCCAAAAAAGCCTCCTCACTACTTCTGGAATA
GCTCAGAGGCCGAGGCGGCCTCGGCCTCTGCATAAATAAAAAAAATTAGTCAGCCATGGGGCGGAGAATG
GGCGGAACTGGGCGGAGTTAGGGGCGGGATGGGCGGAGTTAGGGGCGGGACTATGGTTGCTGACTAATTG
AGATGCATGCTTTGCATACTTCTGCCTGCTGGGGAGCCTGGGGACTTTCCACACCT
