>Addgene plasmid #46908 | pRK5-EGFP-Tau P301L | addgene partial sequence | sequence record 67595 | SV40pA-R 5'-GAAATTTGTGATGCTATTGC-3'
AGCTGCAATAAACAAGTTGGGCCATGGCGGCCAAGCTTCTGCAGGTCGACTCACAAACCCTGCTTGGCCA
GGGAGGCAGACACCTCGTCAGCTAGCGTGGCGAGCTGGGGCGAGTCTACCATGTCGATGCTGCCGGTGGA
GGAGACATTGCTGAGATGCCGTGGAGACGTGTCCCCAGACACCACTGGCGACTTGTACACGATCTCCGCC
CCGTGGTCTGTCTTGGCTTTGGCGTTCTCGCGGAAGGTCAGCTTGTGGGTTTCAATCTTTTTATTTCCTC
CGCCAGGGACGTGGGTGATATTGTCCAGGGACCCAATCTTCGACTGGACTCTGTCCTTGAAGTCAAGCTT
CTCAGATTTTACTTCCACCTGGCCACCTCCTGGTTTATGATGGATGTTGCCTAATGAGCCACACTTGGAG
GTCACCTTGCTCAGGTCAACTGGTTTGTAGACTATTTGCACACTGCCGCCTCCCAGGACGTGTTTGATAT
TATCCTTTGAGCCACACTTGGACTGGACGTTGCTAAGATCCAGCTTCTTATTAATTATCTGCACCTTCCC
GCCTCCCGGCTGGTGCTTCAGGTTCTCAGTGGAGCCGATCTTGGACTTGACATTCTTCAGGTCTGGCATG
GGCACGGGGGCTGTCTGCAGGCGGCTCTTGGCGGAAGACGGCGACTTGGGTGGAGTACGGACCACTGCCA
CCTTCTTGGGCTCCCGGGTGGGTGGGGTTGGAAGGGACGGGGTGCGGGAGCGGCTGCCGGGAGTGCCTGG
GGAGCCGGGGCTGCTGTAGCCGCTGCGATCCCCTGATTTTGGAGGTTCACCAGAGCTGGGTGGTGTCTTT
GGAGCGGGCGGGGTTTTTGCTGGAATCCTGGTGGCGTTGGCCTGGCCCTTCTGGCCTGGAGGGGCTGCTC
CC
