>Addgene plasmid #46908 | pRK5-EGFP-Tau P301L | addgene partial sequence | sequence record 145608 | EGFP-C 5'-CATGGTCCTGCTGGAGTTCGTG-3'
AGGGATCCGCTGAGCCCCGCCAGGAGTTCGAAGTGATGGAAGATCACGCTGGGACGTACGGGTTGGGGGA
CAGGAAAGATCAGGGGGGCTACACCATGCACCAAGACCAAGAGGGTGACACGGACGCTGGCCTGAAAGCT
GAAGAAGCAGGCATTGGAGACACCCCCAGCCTGGAAGACGAAGCTGCTGGTCACGTGACCCAAGCTCGCA
TGGTCAGTAAAAGCAAAGACGGGACTGGAAGCGATGACAAAAAAGCCAAGGGGGCTGATGGTAAAACGAA
GATCGCCACACCGCGGGGAGCAGCCCCTCCAGGCCAGAAGGGCCAGGCCAACGCCACCAGGATTCCAGCA
AAAACCCCGCCCGCTCCAAAGACACCACCCAGCTCTGGTGAACCTCCAAAATCAGGGGATCGCAGCGGCT
ACAGCAGCCCCGGCTCCCCAGGCACTCCCGGCAGCCGCTCCCGCACCCCGTCCCTTCCAACCCCACCCAC
CCGGGAGCCCAAGAAGGTGGCAGTGGTCCGTACTCCACCCAAGTCGCCGTCTTCCGCCAAGAGCCGCCTG
CAGACAGCCCCCGTGCCCATGCCAGACCTGAAGAATGTCAAGTCCAAGATCGGCTCCACTGAGAACCTGA
AGCACCAGCCGGGAGGCGGGAAGGTGCAGATAATTAATAAGAAGCTGGATCTTAGCAACGTCCAGTCCAA
GTGTGGCTCAAAGGATAATATCAAACACGTCCTGGGAGGCGGCAGTGTGCAAATAGTCTACAAACCAGTT
GACCTGAGCAAGGTGACCTCCAAGTGTGGCTCATTAGGCAACATCCATCATAAACCAGGAGGTGGCCAGG
TGGAAGTAAA
